Addgene plasmid #23852: pDONR223-HIPK1
Depositing lab: William Hahn & David Root. Depositing organization: Dana-Farber Cancer Institute. Publication: COT drives resistance to RAF inhibition through MAP kinase pathway reactivation. Johannessen CM, Boehm JS, Kim SY, Thomas SR, Wardwell L, Johnson LA, Emery CM, Stransky N, Cogdill AP, Barretina J, Caponigro G, Hieronymus H, Murray RR, Salehi-Ashtiani K, Hill DE, Vidal M, Zhao JJ, Yang X, Alkan O, Kim S, Harris JL, Wilson CJ, Myer VE, Finan PM, Root DE, Roberts TM, Golub T, Flaherty KT, Dummer R, Weber BL, Sellers WR, Schlegel R, Wargo JA, Hahn WC, Garraway LA. Nature. 2010 Dec 16;468(7326):968-72. doi: 10.1038/nature09627 PubMed 21107320.
Backbone
  Vector backbone: pDONR223
  Backbone manufacturer: Invitrogen
  Backbone size w/o insert (bp): 5005
  Vector type: Gateway Donor vector
Growth in bacteria
  Bacterial resistance: Spectinomycin, 50 μg/mL
  Growth temperature: 37°C
  Growth strain: DH5alpha
  Copy number: High Copy
Gene/Insert
  Gene/Insert name: HIPK1 (alt name: homeodomain interacting protein kinase 1)
  Species: H. sapiens (human)
  Insert size (bp): 2451
  Entrez Gene: HIPK1 (a.k.a. Myak, Nbak2)
  Cloning method: Gateway Cloning
  Sequencing primers: 5′ M13pUC-fwd; 3′ M13rev
Terms and licenses: Academic/Nonprofit Terms; Industry Terms: Not Available to Industry
Depositor comments: The ORF has no Stop codon. This design enables easy recombination into a destination vector to add an epitope tag of choice and Stop codon to the ORF. Do NOT use this plasmid directly for transfections. A set of 4 custom lentiviral vectors is available ( pLX301 (http://www.addgene.org/25895/) , pLX302 (http://www.addgene.org/25896/) , pLX303 (http://www.addgene.org/25897/) , pLX304 (http://www.addgene.org/25890/) ) to be used to express these ORFs in mammalian cells. These plasmids are not included in the kit and must be ordered separately.
How to cite: pDONR223-HIPK1 was a gift from William Hahn & David Root (Addgene plasmid # 23852)
