[The description below was written by a language model from this plasmid's Addgene catalogue record and pLannotate feature annotations shown in this document.]
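Description:
pDONR223-HIPK1 is a Gateway entry clone built in the pDONR223 donor backbone, carrying an open reading frame for human HIPK1 (homeodomain interacting protein kinase 1), a serine/threonine kinase involved in transcriptional co-repression and TNF-mediated apoptosis signalling. It is a bacterial shuttle and storage plasmid only. It replicates in E. coli from a high-copy ColE1/pUC-type origin and is selected with spectinomycin through the aadA (SmR) aminoglycoside adenylyltransferase gene, which lies downstream of a fragment of the class 1 integron Pc promoter and a remnant of a gentamicin resistance gene. rrnB T1 and T2 terminators sit upstream of the cloning region and insulate the insert from read-through transcription. Small lacI and lacZα fragments are backbone remnants.

The HIPK1 coding sequence is flanked by attL-type recombination sites (annotated as attL3 and attL2), so an LR Clonase reaction can transfer it into any compatible destination vector. No mammalian promoter is present; the only promoter near the insert is a T7 promoter outside the attL2 site, oriented toward the insert on the antisense strand. The ORF deliberately lacks a stop codon, so a destination vector can add a C-terminal epitope tag and terminator. The depositors state that the plasmid should not be transfected directly, and they point to companion lentiviral destination vectors for mammalian expression.

The catalogue lists a 2451 bp insert, but the sequenced record is 4,462 nt and shows HIPK1 as two overlapping fragments spanning only about 1.65 kb between the att sites. The clone may therefore encode a shorter isoform or partial ORF, and this should be checked before use.
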