Features (pLannotate 1.2.2; 13 found; start..end, strand, type, name):
      2..97      +  protein_bind   attL3: mutant version of attL; recombination site for the Gateway® LR reaction LR Clonase™
    115..768     +  CDS            HIPK1 (fragment): HIPK1_HUMAN - Also known as KIAA0630, MYAK, NBAK2. Experimental evidence at protein level: Swiss-Prot protein existence level 1. Serine/threonine-protein kinase involved in transcription regulation and TNF-mediated cellular apoptosis. Plays a role as a corepressor for homeodomain transcription factors. Phosphorylates DAXX and MYB. Phosphorylates DAXX in response to stress, and mediates its translocation from the nucleus to the cytoplasm. Inactivates MYB transcription factor activity by phosphorylation. Prevents MAP3K5-JNK activation in the absence of TNF. TNF triggers its translocation to the
    752..1771    +  CDS            HIPK1 (fragment): HIPK1_HUMAN - Also known as KIAA0630, MYAK, NBAK2. Experimental evidence at protein level: Swiss-Prot protein existence level 1. Serine/threonine-protein kinase involved in transcription regulation and TNF-mediated cellular apoptosis. Plays a role as a corepressor for homeodomain transcription factors. Phosphorylates DAXX and MYB. Phosphorylates DAXX in response to stress, and mediates its translocation from the nucleus to the cytoplasm. Inactivates MYB transcription factor activity by phosphorylation. Prevents MAP3K5-JNK activation in the absence of TNF. TNF triggers its translocation to the
   1773..1872    -  protein_bind   attL2: mutant version of attL; recombination site for the Gateway® LR reaction LR Clonase™
   1890..1908    -  promoter       T7 promoter: promoter for bacteriophage T7 RNA polymerase
   2098..2121    +  promoter       Pc promoter (fragment): intI1 (promoter lies within the coding sequence); class 1 integron promoter
   2297..2353    +  CDS            GmR (fragment): gentamycin acetyltransferase; aacC1; confers resistance to gentamycin
   2360..3151    +  CDS            SmR: aminoglycoside adenylyltransferase (Murphy, 1985); aadA; confers resistance to spectinomycin and streptomycin
   3244..3832    +  rep_origin     ori: high-copy-number ColE1/pMB1/pBR322/pUC origin of replication
   4015..4107    +  CDS            lacI (fragment): lac repressor; lacI; The lac repressor binds to the lac operator to inhibit transcription in E. coli. This inhibition can be relieved by adding lactose or isopropyl-β-D-thiogalactopyranoside (IPTG).
   4162..4189    -  terminator     rrnB T2 terminator: transcription terminator T2 from the E. coli rrnB gene
   4321..4364    +  terminator     rrnB T1 terminator: Escherichia coli rrnB; transcription terminator T1 from the E. coli rrnB gene
   4411..4447    -  CDS            lacZα (fragment): LacZα fragment of β-galactosidase; lacZ fragment
>Addgene plasmid #23852 | pDONR223-HIPK1 | addgene full sequence | sequence record 459892 | Addgene Long Read Sequencing Result
CAAATAATGATTTTATTTTGACTGATAGTGACCTGTTCGTTGCAACAAATTGATGAGCAATGCTTTTTTA
TAATGCCAACTTTGTACAAAAAAGTTGGCATGGTTTTGATGTTTCAGATTCGTTATATTTCACAAACACA
AGGCTTGCCAGCTGAATATCTTCTCAGTGCCGGAACAAAAACAACCAGGTTTTTCAACAGAGATCCTAAT
TTGGGGTACCCACTGTGGAGGCTTAAGACACCTGAAGAACATGAACTGGAGACTGGAATAAAATCAAAAG
AAGCTCGGAAGTACATTTTTAATTGCTTAGATGACATGGCTCAGGTGAATATGTCTACGGACCTGGAGGG
AACAGACATGTTGGCAGAGAAGGCAGACCGAAGAGAATACATTGATCTGTTAAAGAAAATGCTCACAATT
GATGCAGATAAGAGAATTACCCCTCTAAAAACTCTTAACCATCAGTTTGTGACAATGACTCACCTTTTGG
ATTTTCCACATAGCAATCATGTTAAGTCTTGTTTTCAGAACATGGAGATCTGCAAGCGGAGGGTTCACAT
GTATGATACAGTGAGTCAGATCAAGAGTCCCTTCACTACACATGTTGCCCCAAATACAAGCACAAATCTA
ACCATGAGCTTCAGCAATCAGCTCAATACAGTGCACAATCAGGCCAGTGTTCTAGCTTCCAGTTCTACTG
CAGCAGCTGCTACTCTTTCTCTGGCTAATTCAGATGTCTCACTACTAAACTACCAGTCAGCTTTGTACCA
CATCTTCTTATAATTCCTTGGTCCCTGTCCAAGATCAGCATCAGCCCATCATCATTCCAGATACTCCCAG
CCCTCCTGTGAGTGTCATCACTATCCGAAGTGACACTGATGAGGAAGAGGACAACAAATACAAGCCCAGT
AGCTCTGGACTGAAGCCAAGGTCTAATGTCATCAGTTATGTCACTGTCAATGATTCTCCTGACTCTGACT
CTTCTTTGAGCAGCCCTTATTCCACTGATACCCTGAGTGCTCTCCGAGGCAATAGTGGATCCGTTTTGGA
GGGGCCTGGCAGAGTTGTGGCAGATGGCACTGGCACCCGCACTATCATTGTGCCTCCACTGAAAACTCAG
CTTGGTGACTGCACTGTAGCAACCCAGGCCTCAGGTCTCCTGAGCAATAAGACTAAGCCAGTCGCTTCAG
TGAGTGGGCAGTCATCTGGATGCTGTATCACCCCCACAGGGTATCGAGCTCAACGCGGGGGGACCAGTGC
AGCACAACCACTCAATCTTAGCCAGAACCAGCAGTCATCGGTGGCTCCAACCTCACAGGAGAGAAGCAGC
AACCCAGCCCCCCGCAGGCAGCAGGCGTTTGTGGCCCCTCTCTCCCAAGCCCCCTACACCTTCCAGCATG
GCAGCCCGCTACACTCGACAGGGCACCCACACCTTGCCCCGGCCCCTGCTCACCTGCCAAGCCAGGCTCA
TCTGTATACGTATGCTGCCCCGACTTCTGCTGCTGCACTGGGCTCAACCAGCTCCATTGCTCATCTTTTC
TCCCCACAGGGTTCCTCAAGGCATGCTGCAGCCTATACCACTCACCCTAGCACTTTGGTGCACCAGGTCC
CTGTCAGTGTTGGGCCCAGCCTCCTCACTTCTGCCAGCGTGGCCCCTGCTCAGTACCAACACCAGTTTGC
CACCCAATCCTACATTGGGTCTTCCCGAGGCTCAACAATTTACACTGGATACCCGCTGAGTCCTACCAAG
ATCAGCCAGTATTCCTACTTATACCCAACTTTCTTGTACAAAGTTGGCATTATAAGAAAGCATTGCTTAT
CAATTTGTTGCAACGAACAGGTCACTATCAGTCAAAATAAAATCATTATTTGCCATCCAGCTGATATCCC
CTATAGTGAGTCGTATTACATGGTCATAGCTGTTTCCTGGCAGCTCTGGCCCGTGTCTCAAAATCTCTGA
TGTTACATTGCACAAGATAAAAATATATCATCATGCCTCCTCTAGACCAGCCAGGACAGAAATGCCTCGA
CTTCGCTGCTACCCAAGGTTGCCGGGTGACGCACACCGTGGAAACGGATGAAGGCACGAACCCAGTGGAC
ATAAGCCTGTTCGGTTCGTAAGCTGTAATGCAAGTAGCGTATGCGCTCACGCAACTGGTCCAGAACCTTG
ACCGAACGCAGCGGTGGTAACGGCGCAGTGGCGGTTTTCATGGCTTGTTATGACTGTTTTTTTGGGGTAC
AGTCTATGCCTCGGGCATCCAAGCAGCAAGCGCGTTACGCCGTGGGTCGATGTTTGATGTTATGGAGCAG
CAACGATGTTACGCAGCAGGGCAGTCGCCCTAAAACAAAGTTAAACATTATGAGGGAAGCGGTGATCGCC
GAAGTATCGACTCAACTATCAGAGGTAGTTGGCGTCATCGAGCGCCATCTCGAACCGACGTTGCTGGCCG
TACATTTGTACGGCTCCGCAGTGGATGGCGGCCTGAAGCCACACAGTGATATTGATTTGCTGGTTACGGT
GACCGTAAGGCTTGATGAAACAACGCGGCGAGCTTTGATCAACGACCTTTTGGAAACTTCGGCTTCCCCT
GGAGAGAGCGAGATTCTCCGCGCTGTAGAAGTCACCATTGTTGTGCACGACGACATCATTCCGTGGCGTT
ATCCAGCTAAGCGCGAACTGCAATTTGGAGAATGGCAGCGCAATGACATTCTTGCAGGTATCTTCGAGCC
AGCCACGATCGACATTGATCTGGCTATCTTGCTGACAAAAGCAAGAGAACATAGCGTTGCCTTGGTAGGT
CCAGCGGCGGAGGAACTCTTTGATCCGGTTCCTGAACAGGATCTATTTGAGGCGCTAAATGAAACCTTAA
CGCTATGGAACTCGCCGCCCGACTGGGCTGGCGATGAGCGAAATGTAGTGCTTACGTTGTCCCGCATTTG
GTACAGCGCAGTAACCGGCAAAATCGCGCCGAAGGATGTCGCTGCCGACTGGGCAATGGAGCGCCTGCCG
GCCCAGTATCAGCCCGTCATACTTGAAGCTAGACAGGCTTATCTTGGACAAGAAGAAGATCGCTTGGCCT
CGCGCGCAGATCAGTTGGAAGAATTTGTCCACTACGTGAAAGGCGAGATCACCAAGGTAGTCGGCAAATA
ACCCTCGAGCCACCCATGACCAAAATCCCTTAACGTGAGTTACGCGTCGTTCCACTGAGCGTCAGACCCC
GTAGAAAAGATCAAAGGATCTTCTTGAGATCCTTTTTTTCTGCGCGTAATCTGCTGCTTGCAAACAAAAA
AACCACCGCTACCAGCGGTGGTTTGTTTGCCGGATCAAGAGCTACCAACTCTTTTTCCGAAGGTAACTGG
CTTCAGCAGAGCGCAGATACCAAATACTGTTCTTCTAGTGTAGCCGTAGTTAGGCCACCACTTCAAGAAC
TCTGTAGCACCGCCTACATACCTCGCTCTGCTAATCCTGTTACCAGTGGCTGCTGCCAGTGGCGATAAGT
CGTGTCTTACCGGGTTGGACTCAAGACGATAGTTACCGGATAAGGCGCAGCGGTCGGGCTGAACGGGGGG
TTCGTGCACACAGCCCAGCTTGGAGCGAACGACCTACACCGAACTGAGATACCTACAGCGTGAGCTATGA
GAAAGCGCCACGCTTCCCGAAGGGAGAAAGGCGGACAGGTATCCGGTAAGCGGCAGGGTCGGAACAGGAG
AGCGCACGAGGGAGCTTCCAGGGGGAAACGCCTGGTATCTTTATAGTCCTGTCGGGTTTCGCCACCTCTG
ACTTGAGCGTCGATTTTTGTGATGCTCGTCAGGGGGGCGGAGCCTATGGAAAAACGCCAGCAACGCGGCC
TTTTTACGGTTCCTGGCCTTTTGCTGGCCTTTTGCTCACATGTTCTTTCCTGCGTTATCCCCTGATTCTG
TGGATAACCGTATTACCGCCTTTGAGTGAGCTGATACCGCTCGCCGCAGCCGAACGACCGAGCGCAGCGA
GTCAGTGAGCGAGGAAGCGGAAGAGCGCCCAATACGCAAACCGCCTCTCCCCGCGCGTTGGCCGATTCAT
TAATGCAGCTGGCACGACAGGTTTCCCGACTGGAAAGCGGGCAGTGAGCGCAACGCAATTAATACGCGTA
CCGCTAGCCAGGAAGAGTTTGTAGAAACGCAAAAAGGCCATCCGTCAGGATGGCCTTCTGCTTAGTTTGA
TGCCTGGCAGTTTATGGCGGGCGTCCTGCCCGCCACCCTCCGGGCCGTTGCTTCACAACGTTCAAATCCG
CTCCCGGCGGATTTGTCCTACTCAGGAGAGCGTTCACCGACAAACAACAGATAAAACGAAAGGCCCAGTC
TTCCGACTGAGCCTTTCGTTTTATTTGATGCCTGGCAGTTCCCTACTCTCGCGTTAACGCTAGCATGGAT
GTTTTCCCAGTCACGACGTTGTAAAACGACGGCCAGTCTTAAGCTCGGGCCC
