>Addgene plasmid #23852 | pDONR223-HIPK1 | depositor partial sequence | sequence record 11057 | Author sequence
ATGGTTTTGATGTTTCAGATTCGTTATATTTCACAAACACAAGGCTTGCCAGCTGAATATCTTCTCAGTG
CCGGAACAAAAACAACCAGGTTTTTCAACAGAGATCCTAATTTGGGGTACCCACTGTGGAGGCTTAAGAC
ACCTGAAGAACATGAACTGGAGACTGGAATAAAATCAAAAGAAGCTCGGAAGTACATTTTTAATTGCTTA
GATGACATGGCTCAGGTGAATATGTCTACGGACCTGGAGGGAACAGACATGTTGGCAGAGAAGGCAGACC
GAAGAGAATACATTGATCTGTTAAAGAAAATGCTCACAATTGATGCAGATAAGAGAATTACCCCTCTAAA
AACTCTTAACCATCAGTTTGTGACAATGACTCACCTTTTGGATTTTCCACATAGCAATCATGTTAAGTCT
TGTTTTCAGAACATGGAGATCTGCAAGCGGAGGGTTCACATGTATGATACAGTGAGTCAGATCAAGAGTC
CCTTCACTACACATGTTGCCCCAAATACAAGCACAAATCTAACCATGAGCTTCAGCAATCAGCTCAATAC
AGTGCACAATCAGGCCAGTGTTCTAGCTTCCAGTTCTACTGCAGCAGCTGCTACTCTTTCTCTGGCTAAT
TCAGATGTCTCACTACTAAACTACCAGTCAGCTTTGTACCCATCATCTGCTGCACCAGTTCCTGGAGTTG
CCCAGCAGGGTGTTTCCTTGCAGCCTGGAACCACCCAGATTTGCACTCAGACAGATCCATTCCAACAGAC
ATTTATAGTATGTCCACCTGCGTTTCAAACTGGACTACAAGCAACAACAAAGCATTCTGGATTCCCTGTG
AGGATGGATAATGCTGTACCAATTGTACCCCAGGCACCAGCTGCTCAGCCACTACAGATTCAGTCAGGAG
TTCTCACGCAGGGAAGCTGTACACCACTAATGGTAGCAACTCTCCACCCTCAAGTAGCCACCATCACACC
GCAGTATGCGGTGCCCTTTACTCTGAGCTGCGCAGCCGGCCGGCCGGCGCTGGTTGAACAGACTGCCGCT
GTACTGCAGGCGTGGCCTGGAGGGACTCAGCAAATTCTCCTGCCTTCAACTTGGCAACAGTTGCCTGGGG
TAGCTCTACACAACTCTGTCCAGCCCACAGCAATGATTCCAGAGGCCATGGGGAGTGGACAGCAGCTAGC
TGACTGGAGGAATGCCCACTCTCATGGCAACCAGTACAGCACTATCATGCAGCAGCCATCCTTGCTGACT
AACCATGTGACATTGGCCACTGCTCAGCCTCTGAATGTTGGTGTTGCCCATGTTGTCAGACAACAACAAT
CCAGTTCCCTCCCTTCGAAGAAGAATAAGCAGTCAGCTCCAGTCTCTTCCAAGTCCTCTCTAGATGTTCT
GCCTTCCCAAGTCTATTCTCTGGTTGGGAGCAGTCCCCTCCGCACCACATCTTCTTATAATTCCTTGGTC
CCTGTCCAAGATCAGCATCAGCCCATCATCATTCCAGATACTCCCAGCCCTCCTGTGAGTGTCATCACTA
TCCGAAGTGACACTGATGAGGAAGAGGACAACAAATACAAGCCCAGTAGCTCTGGACTGAAGCCAAGGTC
TAATGTCATCAGTTATGTCACTGTCAATGATTCTCCTGACTCTGACTCTTCTTTGAGCAGCCCTTATTCC
ACTGATACCCTGAGTGCTCTCCGAGGCAATAGTGGATCCGTTTTGGAGGGGCCTGGCAGAGTTGTGGCAG
ATGGCACTGGCACCCGCACTATCATTGTGCCTCCACTGAAAACTCAGCTTGGTGACTGCACTGTAGCAAC
CCAGGCCTCAGGTCTCCTGAGCAATAAGACTAAGCCAGTCGCTTCAGTGAGTGGGCAGTCATCTGGATGC
TGTATCACCCCCACAGGGTATCGAGCTCAACGCGGGGGGACCAGTGCAGCACAACCACTCAATCTTAGCC
AGAACCAGCAGTCATCGGTGGCTCCAACCTCACAGGAGAGAAGCAGCAACCCAGCCCCCCGCAGGCAGCA
GGCGTTTGTGGCCCCTCTCTCCCAAGCCCCCTACACCTTCCAGCATGGCAGCCCGCTACACTCGACAGGG
CACCCACACCTTGCCCCGGCCCCTGCTCACCTGCCAAGCCAGGCTCATCTGTATACGTATGCTGCCCCGA
CTTCTGCTGCTGCACTGGGCTCAACCAGCTCCATTGCTCATCTTTTCTCCCCACAGGGTTCCTCAAGGCA
TGCTGCAGCCTATACCACTCACCCTAGCACTTTGGTGCACCAGGTCCCTGTCAGTGTTGGGCCCAGCCTC
CTCACTTCTGCCAGCGTGGCCCCTGCTCAGTACCAACACCAGTTTGCCACCCAATCCTACATTGGGTCTT
CCCGAGGCTCAACAATTTACACTGGATACCCGCTGAGTCCTACCAAGATCAGCCAGTATTCCTACTTATA
G
