>Addgene plasmid #23852 | pDONR223-HIPK1 | addgene partial sequence | sequence record 29670 | 23852 with M13pUC-fwd
GCTCGGGCCCAATAATGATTTTATTTTGACTGATAGTGACCTGTTCGTTGCAACAAATTGATGAGCAATG
CTTTTTTATAATGCCAACTTTGTACAAAAAAGTTGGCATGGTTTTGATGTTTCAGATTCGTTATATTTCA
CAAACACAAGGCTTGCCAGCTGAATATCTTCTCAGTGCCGGAACAAAAACAACCAGGTTTTTCAACAGAG
ATCCTAATTTGGGGTACCCACTGTGGAGGCTTAAGACACCTGAAGAACATGAACTGGAGACTGGAATAAA
ATCAAAAGAAGCTCGGAAGTACATTTTTAATTGCTTAGATGACATGGCTCAGGTGAATATGTCTACGGAC
CTGGAGGGAACAGACATGTTGGCAGAGAAGGCAGACCGAAGAGAATACATTGATCTGTTAAAGAAAATGC
TCACAATTGATGCAGATAAGAGAATTACCCCTCTAAAAACTCTTAACCATCAGTTTGTGACAATGACTCA
CCTTTTGGATTTTCCACATAGCAATCATGTTAAGTCTTGTTTTCAGAACATGGAGATCTGCAAGCGGAGG
GTTCACATGTATGATACAGTGAGTCAGATCAAGAGTCCCTTCACTACACATGTTGCCCCAAATACAAGCA
CAAATCTAACCATGAGCTTCAGCAATCAGCTCAATACAGTGCACAATCAGGCCAGTGTTCTAGCTTCCAG
TTCTACTGCAGCAGCTGCTACTCTTTCTCTGGCTAATTCAGATGTCTCACTACTAAACTACCAGTCAGC
